>Addgene plasmid #153837 | pGBW-m4252894 | addgene full sequence | sequence record 304491 | Addgene NGS Result
CACCATGGGCTATATAAACGTTTTCGCTTTTCCGTTTACGATATATAGTCTACTCTTGTGCAGAATGAAT
TCTCGTAACTACATAGCACAAGTAGATGTAGTTAACTTTAATCTCACAGAAAACCTTTACTTTCAGTCGC
ACCATCACCATCACCATTAAGGATCCGCAGGCCTCTGCTAGCTTGACTGACTGAGATACAGCGTACCTTC
AGCTCACAGACATGATAAGATACATTGATGAGTTTGGACAAACCACAACTAGAATGCAGTGAAAAAAATG
CTTTATTTGTGAAATTTGTGATGCTATTGCTTTATTTGTAACCATTATAAGCTGCAATAAACAAGTTAAC
AACAACAATTGCATTCATTTTATGTTTCAGGTTCAGGGGGAGGTGTGGGAGGTTTTTTAAAGCAAGTAAA
ACCTCTACAAATGTGGTATTGGCCCATCTCTATCGGTATCGTAGCATAACCCCTTGGGGCCTCTAAACGG
GTCTTGAGGGGTTTTTTGTGCCCCTCGGGCCGGATTGCTATCTACCGGCATTGGCGCAGAAAAAAATGCC
TGATGCGACGCTGCGCGTCTTATACTCCCACATATGCCAGATTCAGCAACGGATACGGCTTCCCCAACTT
GCCCACTTCCATACGTGTCCTCCTTACCAGAAATTTATCCTTAAGGTCGTCAGCTATCCTGCAGGCGATC
TCTCGATTTCGATCAAGACATTCCTTTAATGGTCTTTTCTGGACACCACTAGGGGTCAGAAGTAGTTCAT
CAAACTTTCTTCCCTCCCTAATCTCATTGGTTACCTTGGGCTATCGAAACTTAATTAACCAGTCAAGTCA
GCTACTTGGCGAGATCGACTTGTCTGGGTTTCGACTACGCTCAGAATTGCGTCAGTCAAGTTCGATCTGG
TCCTTGCTATTGCACCCGTTCTCCGATTACGAGTTTCATTTAAATCATGTGAGCAAAAGGCCAGCAAAAG
GCCAGGAACCGTAAAAAGGCCGCGTTGCTGGCGTTTTTCCATAGGCTCCGCCCCCCTGACGAGCATCACA
AAAATCGACGCTCAAGTCAGAGGTGGCGAAACCCGACAGGACTATAAAGATACCAGGCGTTTCCCCCTGG
AAGCTCCCTCGTGCGCTCTCCTGTTCCGACCCTGCCGCTTACCGGATACCTGTCCGCCTTTCTCCCTTCG
GGAAGCGTGGCGCTTTCTCATAGCTCACGCTGTAGGTATCTCAGTTCGGTGTAGGTCGTTCGCTCCAAGC
TGGGCTGTGTGCACGAACCCCCCGTTCAGCCCGACCGCTGCGCCTTATCCGGTAACTATCGTCTTGAGTC
CAACCCGGTAAGACACGACTTATCGCCACTGGCAGCAGCCACTGGTAACAGGATTAGCAGAGCGAGGTAT
GTAGGCGGTGCTACAGAGTTCTTGAAGTGGTGGCCTAACTACGGCTACACTAGAAGAACAGTATTTGGTA
TCTGCGCTCTGCTGAAGCCAGTTACCTTCGGAAAAAGAGTTGGTAGCTCTTGATCCGGCAAACAAACCAC
CGCTGGTAGCGGTGGTTTTTTTGTTTGCAAGCAGCAGATTACGCGCAGAAAAAAAGGATCTCAAGAAGAT
CCTTTGATCTTTTCTACGGGGTCTGACGCTCAGTGGAACGAAAACTCACGTTAAGGGATTTTGGTCATGA
GATTATCAAAAAGGATCTTCACCTAGATCCTTTTAAATTAAAAATGAAGTTTTAAATCAATCTAAAGTAT
ATATGAGTAAACTTGGTCTGACAGTTACCAATGCTTAATCAGTGAGGCACCTATCTCAGCGATCTGTCTA
TTTCGTTCATCCATAGTTGCATTTAAATTTCCGAACTCTCCAAGGCCCTCGTCGGAAAATCTTCAAACCT
TTCGTCCGATCCATCTTGCAGGCTACCTCTCGAACGAACTATCGCAAGTCTCTTGGCCGGCCTTGCGCCT
TGGCTATTGCTTGGCAGCGCCTATCGCCAGGTATTACTCCAATCCCGAATATCCGAGATCGGGATCACCC
GAGAGAAGTTCAACCTACATCCTCAATCCCGATCTATCCGAGATCCGAGGAATATCGAAATCGGGGCGCG
CCTGGCCTCCGCGCCGGGTTTTGGCGCCTCCCGCGGGCGCCCCCCTCGTCACGGCGAGCGCTGCCACGTC
AGACGAAGGGCGCAGGAGCGTCCTGATCCTTCCGCCCGGACGCTCAGGACAGCGGCCCGCTGCTCATAAG
ACTCGGCCTTAGAACCCCAGTATCAGCAGAAGGACATTTTAGGACGGGACTTGGGTGACTCTAGGGCACT
GGTTTTCTTTCCAGAGAGCGGAACAGGCGAGGAAAAGTAGTCCCTTCTCGGCGATTCTGCGGAGGGATCT
CCGTGGGGCGGTGAACGCCGATGATTATATAAGGACGCGCCGGGTGTGGCACAGCTAGTTCCGTCGCAGC
CGGGATTTGGGTCGCGGTTCTTGTTTGTGGATCGCTGTGATCGTCACTTGGTGAGTAGCGGGCTGCTGGG
CTGGCCGGGGCTTTCGTGGCCGCCGGGCCGCTCGGTGGGACGGAAGCGTGTGGAGAGACCGCCAAGGGCT
GTAGTCTGGGTCCGCGAGCAAGGTTGCCCTGAACTGGGGGTTGGGGGGAGCGCAGCAAAATGGCGGCTGT
TCCCGAGTCTTGAATGGAAGACGCTTGTGAGGCGGGCTGTGAGGTCGTTGAAACAAGGTGGGGGGCATGG
TGGGCGGCAAGAACCCAAGGTCTTGAGCCCTTCGCTAATGCGGGAAAGCTCTTATTCGGGTGAGATGGGC
TGGGCACCATCTGGGGACCCTGACGTGAAGTTTGTCACTGACTGGAGAACTCGGTTTGTCGTCTGTTGCG
GGGGCGGCAGTTATGGCGGTGCCGTTGGGCAGTGCACCCGTACCTTTGGGAGCGCGCGCCCTCGTCGTGT
CGTGACGTCACCCGTTCTGTTGGCTTATAATGCAGGGTGGGGCCACCAGCCGGTAGGTGTGCGGTAGGCT
TTTCTCCGTCGCAGGACGCAGGGTTCGGGCCTAGGGTAGGCTCTCCTGAATCGACAGGCGCCGGACCTCT
GGTGAGGGGAGGGATAAGTGAGGCGTCAGTTTCTTTGGTCGGTTTTATGTACCTATCTTCTTAAGTAGCT
GAAGCTCCGGTTTTGAACTATGCGCTCGGGGTTGGCGAGTGTGTTTTGTGAAGTTTTTTAGGCACCTTTT
GAAATGTAATCATTTGGGTCAATATGTAATTTTCAGTGTTAGACTTGTAAATTGTCCGCTAAATTCTGGC
CGTTTTTGGCTTTTTTGTTAGACAACATGGGTAAAAAGCCTGAACTCACCGCGACGTCTGTCGAGAAGTT
TCTGATCGAAAAGTTCGACAGCGTCTCCGACCTGATGCAGCTCTCGGAGGGCGAAGAATCTCGTGCTTTC
AGCTTCGATGTAGGAGGGCGTGGATATGTCCTGCGGGTAAATAGCTGCGCCGATGGTTTCTACAAAGATC
GTTATGTTTATCGGCACTTTGCATCCGCCGCGCTCCCGATTCCGGAAGTGCTTGACATTGGGGAGTTCAG
CGAGAGCCTGACCTATTGCATCTCCCGCCGTGCACAGGGTGTCACGTTGCAAGACCTGCCTGAAACCGAA
CTGCCCGCTGTTCTGCAGCCGGTCGCGGAGGCAATGGATGCCATCGCTGCCGCCGATCTTAGCCAGACGA
GCGGGTTCGGCCCATTCGGACCGCAAGGAATCGGTCAATACACTACATGGCGTGATTTCATATGCGCGAT
TGCTGATCCCCATGTGTATCACTGGCAAACTGTGATGGACGACACCGTCAGTGCGTCCGTCGCGCAGGCT
CTCGATGAGCTGATGCTTTGGGCCGAGGACTGCCCCGAAGTCCGGCACCTCGTGCACGCGGATTTCGGCT
CCAACAATGTCCTGACGGACAATGGCCGCATAACAGCGGTCATTGACTGGAGCGAGGCGATGTTCGGGGA
TTCCCAATACGAGGTCGCCAACATCTTCTTCTGGAGGCCGTGGTTGGCTTGTATGGAGCAGCAGACGCGC
TACTTCGAGCGGAGGCATCCGGAGCTTGCAGGATCGCCCCGGCTCCGGGCGTATATGCTCCGCATTGGTC
TTGACCAACTCTATCAGAGCTTGGTTGACGGCAATTTCGATGATGCAGCTTGGGCGCAGGGTCGATGCGA
CGCAATCGTCCGATCCGGAGCCGGGACTGTCGGGCGTACACAAATCGCCCGCAGAAGCGCCGCCGTCTGG
ACCGATGGCTGTGTAGAAGTACTCGCCGATAGTGGAAACCGACGCCCCAGCACTCGTCCGAGGGCAAAGG
AATAAGCTAGTATGTAAGCCTAGTCTTAGATAATAAAATCGCTATCCATCGAAGATGGATGTGTGTTGGT
TTTTTGTGTGTGTAACGCTAGGCGCGCCTGGTGTACCGAGAACGATCCTCTCAGTGCGAGTCTCGACGAT
CCATATCGTTGCTTGGCAGTCAGCCAGTCGGAATCCAGCTTGGGACCCAGGAAGTCCAATCGTCAGATAT
TGTACTCAAGCCTGGTCACGGCAGCGTACCGATCTGTTTAAACCTAGATATTGATAGTCTGATCGGTCAA
CGTATAATCGAGTCCTAGCTTTTGCAAACATCTATCAAGAGACAGGATCAGCAGGAGGCTTTCGCATGAG
TATTCAACATTTCCGTGTCGCCCTTATTCCCTTTTTTGCGGCATTTTGCCTTCCTGTTTTTGCTCACCCA
GAAACGCTGGTGAAAGTAAAAGATGCTGAAGATCAGTTGGGTGCGCGAGTGGGTTACATCGAACTGGATC
TCAACAGCGGTAAGATCCTTGAGAGTTTTCGCCCCGAAGAACGCTTTCCAATGATGAGCACTTTTAAAGT
TCTGCTATGTGGCGCGGTATTATCCCGTATTGACGCCGGGCAAGAGCAACTCGGTCGCCGCATACACTAT
TCTCAGAATGACTTGGTTGAGTATTCACCAGTCACAGAAAAGCATCTTACGGATGGCATGACAGTAAGAG
AATTATGCAGTGCTGCCATAACCATGAGTGATAACACTGCGGCCAACTTACTTCTGACAACGATTGGAGG
ACCGAAGGAGCTAACCGCTTTTTTGCACAACATGGGGGATCATGTAACTCGCCTTGATCGTTGGGAACCG
GAGCTGAATGAAGCCATACCAAACGACGAGCGTGACACCACGATGCCTGTAGCAATGGCAACAACCTTGC
GTAAACTATTAACTGGCGAACTACTTACTCTAGCTTCCCGGCAACAGTTGATAGACTGGATGGAGGCGGA
TAAAGTTGCAGGACCACTTCTGCGCTCGGCCCTTCCGGCTGGCTGGTTTATTGCTGATAAATCTGGAGCC
GGTGAGCGTGGGTCTCGCGGTATCATTGCAGCACTGGGGCCAGATGGTAAGCCCTCCCGTATCGTAGTTA
TCTACACGACGGGGAGTCAGGCAACTATGGATGAACGAAATAGACAGATCGCTGAGATAGGTGCCTCACT
GATTAAGCATTGGTAACCGATTCTAGGTGCATTGGCGCAGAAAAAAATGCCTGATGCGACGCTGCGCGTC
TTATACTCCCACATATGCCAGATTCAGCAACGGATACGGCTTCCCCAACTTGCCCACTTCCATACGTGTC
CTCCTTACCAGAAATTTATCCTTAAGATCCCGAATCGTTTAAACTCGACTCTGGCTCTATCGAATCTCCG
TCGTTTCGAGCTTACGCGAACAGCCGTGGCGCTCATTTGCTCGTCGGGCATCGAATCTCGTCAGCTATCG
TCAGCTTACCTTTTTGGCAGCGATCGCGGCTCCCGACATCTTGGACCATTAGCTCCACAGGTATCTTCTT
CCCTCTAGTGGTCATAACAGCAGCTTCAGCTACCTCTCAATTCAAAAAACCCCTCAAGACCCGTTTAGAG
GCCCCAAGGGGTTATGCTATCAATCGTTGCGTTACACACACAAAAAACCAACACACATCCATCTTCGATG
GATAGCGATTTTATTATCTAACTGCTGATCGAGTGTAGCCAGATCTAGTAATCAATTACGGGGTCATTAG
TTCATAGCCCATATATGGAGTTCCGCGTTACATAACTTACGGTAAATGGCCCGCCTGGCTGACCGCCCAA
CGACCCCCGCCCATTGACGTCAATAATGACGTATGTTCCCATAGTAACGCCAATAGGGACTTTCCATTGA
CGTCAATGGGTGGAGTATTTACGGTAAACTGCCCACTTGGCAGTACATCAAGTGTATCATATGCCAAGTA
CGCCCCCTATTGACGTCAATGACGGTAAATGGCCCGCCTGGCATTATGCCCAGTACATGACCTTATGGGA
CTTTCCTACTTGGCAGTACATCTACGTATTAGTCATCGCTATTACCATGCTGATGCGGTTTTGGCAGTAC
ATCAATGGGCGTGGATAGCGGTTTGACTCACGGGGATTTCCAAGTCTCCACCCCATTGACGTCAATGGGA
GTTTGTTTTGGCACCAAAATCAACGGGACTTTCCAAAATGTCGTAACAACTCCGCCCCATTGACGCAAAT
GGGCGGTAGGCGTGTACGGTGGGAGGTCTATATAAGCAGAGCTGGTTTAGTGAACCGTCAGATCAGATCT
TTGTCGATCCTACCATCCACTCGACACACCCGCCAGCGGCCGC
Features (pLannotate 1.2.2; 20 found; start..end, strand, type, name):
     49..108     +  ncRNA          Corona pk3: Accession: RF00165 - Coronavirus 3' UTR pseudoknot
    140..157     +  CDS            6xHis: 6xHis affinity tag
    226..347     -  polyA_signal   SV40 poly(A) signal: SV40 polyadenylation signal
    370..439     -  CDS            large T antigen (fragment): large T antigen from SV40 (simian virus 40)
    462..508     +  terminator     T7 terminator: transcription terminator for bacteriophage T7 RNA polymerase
    538..674     +  terminator     rrnG terminator: transcription terminator from the E. coli ribosomal RNA rrnG operon (Albrechtsen et al., 1991)
    719..790     +  misc_feature   3' β-globin insulator: insulator downstream of the human β-globin locus (Farrell et al., 2002)
   1016..1604    -  rep_origin     ori: high-copy-number ColE1/pMB1/pBR322/pUC origin of replication
   1776..1840    -  CDS            bla(M) (fragment): β-lactamase lacking the signal sequence; bla(M); allows cytosolic expression of β-lactamase
   2104..3313    +  promoter       UbC promoter: human ubiquitin C promoter
   3323..4344    +  CDS            HygR (fragment): hygromycin B phosphotransferase confers resistance to hygromycin
   4372..4420    +  polyA_signal   poly(A) signal: synthetic polyadenylation signal
   4686..5546    +  CDS            AmpR: β-lactamase; bla; confers resistance to ampicillin, carbenicillin, and related antibiotics
   5559..5695    +  terminator     rrnG terminator: transcription terminator from the E. coli ribosomal RNA rrnG operon (Albrechtsen et al., 1991)
   5847..5918    +  misc_feature   5' β-globin insulator: insulator upstream of the human β-globin locus (Farrell et al., 2002)
   5923..5969    -  terminator     T7 terminator: transcription terminator for bacteriophage T7 RNA polymerase
   5987..6035    -  polyA_signal   poly(A) signal: synthetic polyadenylation signal
   6116..6419    +  enhancer       CMV enhancer: human cytomegalovirus immediate early enhancer
   6492..6509    -  promoter       CMV promoter (fragment): human cytomegalovirus (CMV) immediate early promoter
   6572..6623    +  promoter       CMVd2 promoter: truncated human cytomegalovirus (CMV) immediate early promoter that yields moderately reduced expression relative to the full-length promoter
