[The description below was written by a language model from this plasmid's Addgene catalogue record and pLannotate feature annotations shown in this document.]
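Description:
pGBW-m4252894 is a mammalian expression plasmid carrying the wild-type ORF10 coding sequence of SARS-CoV-2, built on a pTwist_CMV_Hygro_6 backbone from which an AarI site was removed. It is maintained in E. coli as a high-copy plasmid through a ColE1/pUC-type origin and selected with ampicillin via a full-length β-lactamase gene. For selection in mammalian cells it carries a separate hygromycin B phosphotransferase cassette, driven by the human ubiquitin C promoter and closed by a synthetic polyadenylation signal.

The short ORF10 insert (about 110 bp) sits downstream of the CMV immediate-early enhancer and promoter; the automated annotation detects the enhancer plus only partial or truncated matches to the CMV promoter. The insert itself is not annotated as a coding feature, but the annotation software flags a coronavirus 3' UTR pseudoknot motif at that position, which probably reflects the overlap of ORF10 with that region of the viral genome. According to the catalogue entry, the protein is fused at its C terminus to a backbone-encoded TEV protease cleavage site and 6xHis tag. The His tag appears in the feature table just after the insert, whereas the TEV site is not annotated. This arrangement allows affinity purification or detection of the tiny protein, with optional removal of the tag. An SV40 polyadenylation signal lies just downstream of the tag, although it is annotated on the opposite strand. The expression unit and the bacterial elements are bracketed by β-globin insulator fragments, T7 and rrnG terminators and an upstream synthetic poly(A) signal, which limit transcriptional read-through between modules. The plasmid is suited to transient or hygromycin-selected stable expression of ORF10 for functional, interaction or purification studies.
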