Addgene plasmid #153837: pGBW-m4252894
Purpose: Mammalian expression plasmid for SARS-CoV-2 ORF10 protein
Depositing lab: Ginkgo Bioworks & Benjie Chen. Depositing organization: Ginkgo Bioworks.
Backbone
  Vector backbone: pTwist_CMV_Hygro_6 with AarI site removed
  Backbone size w/o insert (bp): 6525
  Vector type: Mammalian Expression
  Selectable markers: Hygromycin
Growth in bacteria
  Bacterial resistance: Ampicillin, 100 μg/mL
  Growth temperature: 37°C
  Growth strain: DH5alpha
  Copy number: High Copy
Gene/Insert
  Gene/Insert name: SARS-CoV-2 ORF10 protein
  Species: Severe acute respiratory syndrome coronavirus 2
  Insert size (bp): 110
  Mutation: wt
  Entrez Gene: ORF10 (a.k.a. GU280_gp11)
  Promoter: CMV
  Tag / fusion protein: Cleavable TEV;6xHis-003 (C terminal on backbone)
  Cloning method: Unknown
Resource information
  A portion of this plasmid was derived from a plasmid made by: GinkgoBioworks
Depositor comments: NCBI reference sequence: 43740576
How to cite: pGBW-m4252894 was a gift from Ginkgo Bioworks & Benjie Chen (Addgene plasmid # 153837 ; http://n2t.net/addgene:153837 ; RRID:Addgene_153837)
